>Addgene plasmid #155039 | pMC059-HisMS2_PLP_NucPhos_pac | addgene full sequence | sequence record 308137 | Addgene NGS Result
ATCGCTGTAGGTAGCCGGAATTCCATTCCTAGGAGGTTTGACCTGTGCGAGCTTTTAGTACCCTTGATAG
GGAGAACGAAACCTTCGTCCCCTCCGTTCGCGTTTACGCGGACGGTGAGACTGAAGATAACTCATTCTCT
TTAAAATATCGTTCGAACTGGACTCCCGGTCGTTTTAACTCGACTGGGGCCAAAACGAAACAGTGGCACT
ACCCCTCTCCGTATTCACGGGGGGCGTTAAGTGTCACATCGATAGATCAAGGTGCCTACAAGCGAAGTGG
GTCATCGTGGGGTCGCCCGTACGAGGAGAAAGCCGGTTTCGGCTTCTCCCTCGACGCACGCTCCTGCTAC
AGCCTCTTCCCTGTAAGCCAAAACTTGACTTACATCGAAGTGCCGCAGAACGTTGCGAACCGGGCGTCGA
CCGAAGTCCTGCAAAAGGTCACCCAGGGTAATTTTAACCTTGGTGTTGCTTTAGCAGAGGCCAGGTCGAC
AGCCTCACAACTCGCGACGCAAACCATTGCGCTCGTGAAGGCGTACACTGCCGCTCGTCGCGGTAATTGG
CGCCAGGCGCTCCGCTACCTTGCCCTAAACGAAGATCGAAAGTTTCGATCAAAACACGTGGCCGGCAGAT
GGTTGGAGTTGCAGTTCGGTTGGTTACCACTAATGAGTGATATCCAGGGTGCATATGAGATGCTTACGAA
GGTTCACCTTCAAGAGTTTCTTCCTATGAGAGCCGTACGTCAGGTCGGTACTAACATCAAGTTAGATGGC
CGTCTGTCGTATCCAGCTGCAAACTTCCAGACAACGTGCAACATATCGCGACGTATCGTGATATGGTTTT
ACATAAACGATGCACGTTTGGCATGGTTGTCGTCCCTAGGTATCTTGAACCCACTAGGTATAGTGTGGGA
AAAGGTGCCTTTCTCATTCGTTGTCGACTGGCTCCTACCTGTAGGTAACATGCTCGAGGGCCTTACGGCC
CCCGTGGGATGCTCCTACATGTCAGGAACAGTTACTGACGTAATAACGGGTGAGTCCATCATAAGCGTTG
ACGCTCCCTACGGGTGGACTGTGGAGAGACAGGGCACTGCTAAGGCCCAAATCTCAGCCATGCATCGAGG
GGTACAATCCGTATGGCCAACAACTGGCGCGTACGTAAAGTCTCCTTTCTCGATGGTCCATACCTTAGAT
GCGTTAGCATTAATCAGGCAACGGCTCTCTAGATAGAGCCCTCAACCGGAGTTTGAAGCATGGCTTCTAA
CTTTACTCAGTTCGTTCTCGTCGACAATGGCGGAACTGGCGACGTGACTGTCGCCCCAAGCAACTTCGCT
AACGGGGTCGCTGAATGGATCAGCTCTAACTCGCGTTCACAGGCTTACAAAGTAACCTGTAGCGTTCGTC
AGAGCTCTGCGCAGAATCGCAAATACACCATCAAAGTCGAGGTGCCTAAAGTGGCAACCCAGACTGTTGG
TGGTGTAGAGCTTCCTGTAGCCGCATGGCGTTCGTACTTAAATATGGAACTAACCATTCCAATTTTCGCT
ACGAATTCCGACTGCGAGCTTATTGTTAAGGCAATGCAAGGTCTTCTAAAAGATGGAAACCCGATTCCCT
CAGCAATCGCAGCAAACTCCGGCATCTACGCTAACTTTACTCAGTTCGTTCTCGTCGACAATGGCGGTAC
CCATCACCATCACCATCACGGTACCGGCGACGTGACTGTCGCCCCAAGCAACTTCGCTAACGGGGTCGCT
GAATGGATCAGCTCTAACTCGCGTTCACAGGCTTACAAAGTAACCTGTAGCGTTCGTCAGAGCTCTGCGC
AGAATCGCAAATACACCATCAAAGTCGAGGTGCCTAAAGTGGCAACCCAGACTGTTGGTGGTGTAGAGCT
TCCTGTAGCCGCATGGCGTTCGTACTTAAATATGGAACTAACCATTCCAATTTTCGCTACGAATTCCGAC
TGCGAGCTTATTGTTAAGGCAATGCAAGGTCTTCTAAAAGATGGAAACCCGATTCCCTCAGCAATCGCAG
CAAACTCCGGCATCTACTAATAGACGCCGGCCACCGCTGAGCAATAACTAGCATAACCCCTTGGGGCCTC
TAAACGGGTCTTGAGGGGTTTTTTGTCGAACAGAAAGTAATCGTATTGTACACGGCCGCATAATCGAAAT
TAATACGACTCACTATAGGATGTCTGATAATGGACCCCAAAATCAGCGAAATGCACCCCGCATTACGTTT
GGTGGACCCTCAGATTCAACTGGCAGTAACCAGAATGGAGAACGCAGTGGGGCGCGATCAAAACAACGTC
GGCCCCAAGGTTTACCCAATAATACTGCGTCTTGGTTCACCGCTCTCACTCAACATGGCAAGGAAGACCT
TAAATTCCCTCGAGGACAAGGCGTTCCAATTAACACCAATAGCAGTCCAGATGACCAAATTGGCTACTAC
CGAAGAGCTACCAGACGAATTCGTGGTGGTGACGGTAAAATGAAAGATCTCAGTCCAAGATGGTATTTCT
ACTACCTAGGAACTGGGCCAGAAGCTGGACTTCCCTATGGTGCTAACAAAGACGGCATCATATGGGTTGC
AACTGAGGGAGCCTTGAATACACCAAAAGATCACATTGGCACCCGCAATCCTGCTAACAATGCTGCAATC
GTGCTACAACTTCCTCAAGGAACAACATTGCCAAAAGGCTTCTACGCAGAAGGGAGCAGAGGCGGCAGTC
AAGCCTCTTCTCGTTCCTCATCACGTAGTCGCAACAGTTCAAGAAATTCAACTCCAGGCAGCAGTAGGGG
AACTTCTCCTGCTAGAATGGCTGGCAATGGCGGTGATGCTGCTCTTGCTTTGCTGCTGCTTGACAGATTG
AACCAGCTTGAGAGCAAAATGTCTGGTAAAGGCCAACAACAACAAGGCCAAACTGTCACTAAGAAATCTG
CTGCTGAGGCTTCTAAGAAGCCTCGGCAAAAACGTACTGCCACTAAAGCATACAATGTAACACAAGCTTT
CGGCAGACGTGGTCCAGAACAAACCCAAGGAAATTTTGGGGACCAGGAACTAATCAGACAAGGAACTGAT
TACAAACATTGGCCGCAAATTGCACAATTTGCCCCCAGCGCTTCAGCGTTCTTCGGAATGTCGCGCATTG
GCATGGAAGTCACACCTTCGGGAACGTGGTTGACCTACACAGGTGCCATCAAATTGGATGACAAAGATCC
AAATTTCAAAGATCAAGTCATTTTGCTGAATAAGCATATTGACGCATACAAAACATTCCCACCAACAGAG
CCTAAAAAGGACAAAAAGAAGAAGGCTGATGAAACTCAAGCCTTACCGCAGAGACAGAAGAAACAGCAAA
CTGTGACTCTTCTTCCTGCTGCAGATTTGGATGATTTCTCCAAACAATTGCAACAATCCATGAGCAGTGC
TGACTCAACTCAGGCCTAAACATGAGGATCACCCATGTCCGCTGAGCAATAACTAGCATAACCCCTTGGG
GCCTCTAAACGGGTCTTGAGGGGTTTTTTGTAATTTCACTGCCCGCTTTCCAGTCGGGAAACCTGTCGTG
CCAGCTGCATTAACATGGTCATAGCTGTTTCCTTGCGTATTGGGCGCTCTCCGCTTCCTCGCTCACTGAC
TCGCTGCGCTCGGTCGTTCGGGTAAAGCCTGGGGTGCCTAATGAGCAAAAGGCCAGCAAAAGGCCAGGAA
CCGTAAAAAGGCCGCGTTGCTGGCGTTTTTCCATAGGCTCCGCCCCCCTGACGAGCATCACAAAAATCGA
CGCTCAAGTCAGAGGTGGCGAAACCCGACAGGACTATAAAGATACCAGGCGTTTCCCCCTGGAAGCTCCC
TCGTGCGCTCTCCTGTTCCGACCCTGCCGCTTACCGGATACCTGTCCGCCTTTCTCCCTTCGGGAAGCGT
GGCGCTTTCTCATAGCTCACGCTGTAGGTATCTCAGTTCGGTGTAGGTCGTTCGCTCCAAGCTGGGCTGT
GTGCACGAACCCCCCGTTCAGCCCGACCGCTGCGCCTTATCCGGTAACTATCGTCTTGAGTCCAACCCGG
TAAGACACGACTTATCGCCACTGGCAGCAGCCACTGGTAACAGGATTAGCAGAGCGAGGTATGTAGGCGC
TACAGAGTTCTTGAAGTGGTGGCCTAACTACGGCTACACTAGAAGAACAGTATTTGGTATCTGCGCTCTG
CTGAAGCCAGTTACCTTCGGAAAAAGAGTTGGTAGCTCTTGATCCGGCAAACAAACCACCGCTGGTAGCG
GTGGTTTTTTTGTTTGCAAGCAGCAGATTACGCGCAGAAAAAAAGGATCTCAAGAAGATCCTTTGATCTT
TTCTACGGGGTCTGACGCTCAGTGGAACGAAAACTCACGTTAAGGGATTTTGGTCATGAGATTATCAAAA
AGGATCTTCACCTAGATCCTTTTAAATTAAAAATGAAGTTTTAAATCAATCTAAAGTATATATGAGTAAA
CTTGGTCTGACAGTTATTAGAAAAATTCATCCAGCAGACGATAAAACGCAATACGCTGGCTATCCGGTGC
CGCAATGCCATACAGCACCAGAAAACGATCCGCCCATTCGCCGCCCAGTTCTTCCGCAATATCACGGGTG
GCCAGCGCAATATCCTGATAACGATCCGCCACGCCCAGACGGCCGCAATCAATAAAGCCGCTAAAACGGC
CATTTTCCACCATAATGTTCGGCAGGCACGCATCACCATGGGTCACCACCAGATCTTCGCCATCCGGCAT
GCTCGCTTTCAGACGCGCAAACAGCTCTGCCGGTGCCAGGCCCTGATGTTCTTCATCCAGATCATCCTGA
TCCACCAGGCCCGCTTCCATACGGGTACGCGCACGTTCAATACGATGTTTCGCCTGATGATCAAACGGAC
AGGTCGCCGGGTCCAGGGTATGCAGACGACGCATGGCATCCGCCATAATGCTCACTTTTTCTGCCGGCGC
CAGATGGCTAGACAGCAGATCCTGACCCGGCACTTCGCCCAGCAGCAGCCAATCACGGCCCGCTTCGGTC
ACCACATCCAGCACCGCCGCACACGGAACACCGGTGGTGGCCAGCCAGCTCAGACGCGCCGCTTCATCCT
GCAGCTCGTTCAGCGCACCGCTCAGATCGGTTTTCACAAACAGCACCGGACGACCCTGCGCGCTCAGACG
AAACACCGCCGCATCAGAGCAGCCAATGGTCTGCTGCGCCCAATCATAGCCAAACAGACGTTCCACCCAC
GCTGCCGGGCTACCCGCATGCAGGCCATCCTGTTCAATCATACTCTTCCTTTTTCAATATTATTGAAGCA
TTTATCAGGGTTATTGTCTCATGAGCGGATACATATTTGAATGTATTTAGAAAAATAAACAAATAGGGGT
TCCGCGCACATTTCCCCGAAAAGTGCCACCTAAATTGTAAGCGTTAATATTTTGTTAAAATTCGCGTTAA
ATTTTTGTTAAATCAGCTCATTTTTTAACCAATAGGCCGAAATCGGCAAAATCCCTTATAAATCAAAAGA
ATAGACCGAGATAGGGTTGAGTGGCCGCTACAGGGCGCTCCCATTCGCCATTCAGGCTGCGCAACTGTTG
GGAAGGGCGTTTCGGTGCGGGCCTCTTCGCTATTACGCCAGCTGGCGAAAGGGGGATGTGCTGCAAGGCG
ATTAAGTTGGGTAACGCCAGGGTTTTCCCAGTCACGACGTTGTAAAACGACGGCCAGTGAGGTAATACGA
CTCACTATAGGGGAATTGTGAGCGGATAACAATTCCCCTCTAGATTTACACTTTATGCTTCCGGCTCGTA
TGTTTCTAGAGAATTCAAATAATTTTGTTTAACTTTAAGAAGGAGATTTAAATTGGCT
Features (pLannotate 1.2.2; 21 found; start..end, strand, type, name):
     48..1223    +  CDS            A: MATA_BPMS2 - Experimental evidence at protein level: Swiss-Prot protein existence level 1. The maturation protein is required for the typical attachment of the phage to the side of the bacterial pili (PubMed:23810697). Binds to sequences located toward each end of the genome, hence circularizing it (PubMed:26608810). The RNA genome-maturation protein A complex is released from the capsid upon host receptor binding (PubMed:23810697). Maturation protein A enters the cell along with the viral RNA (PubMed:4551992). From Escherichia phage MS2 (Bacteriophage MS2).
   1250..1639    +  CDS            CAPSD_BPMS2: Experimental evidence at protein level: Swiss-Prot protein existence level 1. Acts as a translational repressor of viral replicase synthesis late in infection. This latter function is the result of capsid protein interaction with an RNA hairpin which contains the replicase ribosome-binding site. From Escherichia phage MS2 (Bacteriophage MS2).
   1641..1677    +  CDS            MS2 (fragment): bacteriophage MS2 coat protein binds to a specific stem-loop structure in the viral RNA (Peabody, 1993)
   1682..1699    +  CDS            7xHis (fragment): 6xHis affinity tag
   1706..2050    +  CDS            MS2 (fragment): bacteriophage MS2 coat protein binds to a specific stem-loop structure in the viral RNA (Peabody, 1993)
   2078..2125    +  terminator     T7 terminator: transcription terminator for bacteriophage T7 RNA polymerase
   2171..2189    +  promoter       T7 promoter: promoter for bacteriophage T7 RNA polymerase
   2190..3446    +  CDS            N: NCAP_SARS2 - Experimental evidence at protein level: Swiss-Prot protein existence level 1. Packages the positive strand viral genome RNA into a helical ribonucleocapsid (RNP) and plays a fundamental role during virion assembly through its interactions with the viral genome and membrane protein M. Plays an important role in enhancing the efficiency of subgenomic viral RNA transcription as well as viral replication (By similarity). May modulate transforming growth factor-beta signaling by binding host smad3 (By similarity). From Severe acute respiratory syndrome coronavirus 2 (2019-nCoV) (SARS-C
   3450..3468    +  misc_RNA       MS2 stem loop: stem loop that binds the bacteriophage MS2 coat protein
   3483..3530    +  terminator     T7 terminator: transcription terminator for bacteriophage T7 RNA polymerase
   3536..3583    -  CDS            lacI (fragment): lac repressor; lacI; The lac repressor binds to the lac operator to inhibit transcription in E. coli. This inhibition can be relieved by adding lactose or isopropyl-β-D-thiogalactopyranoside (IPTG).
   3620..3660    -  rep_origin     RSF ori (fragment): Plasmids containing the RSF 1030 origin of replication can be propagated in E. coli cells that contain additional plasmids with compatible origins.
   3738..4323    -  rep_origin     ori: high-copy-number ColE1/pMB1/pBR322/pUC origin of replication
   4497..5291    -  CDS            NeoR/KanR: aminoglycoside phosphotransferase confers resistance to neomycin, kanamycin, and G418 (Geneticin®)
   5292..5396    -  promoter       AmpR promoter: bla
   5422..5553    -  rep_origin     M13 ori (fragment): M13 bacteriophage origin of replication; arrow indicates direction of (+) strand synthesis
   5574..5730    -  CDS            lacZα (fragment): LacZα fragment of β-galactosidase; lacZ fragment
   5733..5751    +  promoter       T7 promoter: promoter for bacteriophage T7 RNA polymerase
   5752..5776    +  protein_bind   lac operator: The lac repressor binds to the lac operator to inhibit transcription in E. coli. This inhibition can be relieved by adding lactose or isopropyl-β-D-thiogalactopyranoside (IPTG). lac repressor encoded by lacI
   5785..5814    +  promoter       lac promoter: promoter for the E. coli lac operon
   5834..5856    +  RBS            RBS: efficient ribosome binding site from bacteriophage T7 gene 10 (Olins and Rangwala, 1989)
