[The description below was written by a language model from this plasmid's Addgene catalogue record and pLannotate feature annotations shown in this document.]
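Description:
pMC059-HisMS2_PLP_NucPhos_pac is a high-copy bacterial expression plasmid of about 5.9 kb, built on the pMX gene-synthesis backbone. It is maintained in E. coli through a ColE1/pUC-type origin and selected with kanamycin via an aminoglycoside phosphotransferase gene driven by the AmpR (bla) promoter. The short lacI, RSF ori, M13 ori and lacZα matches in the feature table appear to be backbone or assembly remnants rather than functional elements. The parts were joined by Type IIS cloning (BsaI and Esp3I/BsmBI, with sites destroyed), and internal Type IIS sites were removed from the phage genes.

The plasmid carries two T7-driven transcription units that together produce MS2 virus-like particles loaded with a defined RNA. The first unit has a T7 promoter with a lac operator and a T7 gene 10 ribosome binding site. It drives the MS2 maturation (A) protein, followed by a synthetic single-chain coat protein dimer, and ends at a T7 terminator. The second coat protein copy is interrupted by a His tag, which gives the assembled particles an affinity handle. The second unit has its own T7 promoter directly upstream of the SARS-CoV-2 nucleocapsid phosphoprotein (N) gene sequence. An MS2 stem loop (the "pac" site) and a second T7 terminator follow it. No ribosome binding site is annotated for this unit, consistent with N serving as an RNA cargo rather than an expressed protein. The coat protein binds the stem loop, so the N-gene transcript is encapsidated as the particles assemble in a T7 polymerase-expressing host.

The associated publication concerns automated SARS-CoV-2 clinical diagnostics. This suggests the particles serve as packaged N-gene RNA standards or controls for such assays, although the record does not state this.
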