Addgene plasmid #155039: pMC059-HisMS2_PLP_NucPhos_pac
Purpose: Generation of MS2 Virus Like Particles packaged with the sequence for the SARS-CoV-2 Nucleocapsid Phosphoprotein gene
Depositing lab: Paul Freemont. Depositing organization: Imperial College London. Publication: A role for Biofoundries in rapid development and validation of automated SARS-CoV-2 clinical diagnostics. Crone MA, Priestman M, Ciechonska M, Jensen K, Sharp DJ, Anand A, Randell P, Storch M, Freemont PS. Nat Commun. 2020 Sep 8;11(1):4464. doi: 10.1038/s41467-020-18130-3. PubMed 32900994.
Backbone
  Vector backbone: pMX
  Backbone manufacturer: Life Technologies
  Backbone size w/o insert (bp): 2200
  Total vector size (bp): 5871
  Vector type: Bacterial Expression
Growth in bacteria
  Bacterial resistance: Kanamycin, 50 μg/mL
  Growth temperature: 30°C
  Growth strain: DH5alpha
  Copy number: High Copy
Gene/Insert 1
  Gene/Insert name: Maturation Protein (alt name: A-Protein)
  Species: MS2 Phage
  Insert size (bp): 1182
  Mutation: Remove TypeIIs Restriction Sites
  GenBank ID: ABQ02459
  Promoter: T7
  Cloning method: Restriction Enzyme; 5′ cloning site BsaI (destroyed during cloning); 3′ cloning site BsaI (destroyed during cloning)
  Sequencing primers: 5′ gatgtgctgcaaggcgattaagttg; 3′ ctatggaaaaacgccagcaacg
Gene/Insert 2
  Gene/Insert name: Coat Protein Dimer
  Species: Synthetic
  Insert size (bp): 801
  Mutation: Remove TypeIIs Restriction Sites
  Promoter: T7
  Cloning method: Restriction Enzyme; 5′ cloning site BsaI (destroyed during cloning); 3′ cloning site BsaI (destroyed during cloning)
  Sequencing primers: 5′ gatgtgctgcaaggcgattaagttg; 3′ ctatggaaaaacgccagcaacg
Gene/Insert 3
  Gene/Insert name: Nucleocapsid Phosphoprotein
  Species: SARS-CoV-2
  Insert size (bp): 1260
  GenBank ID: NC_045512
  Promoter: T7
  Cloning method: Restriction Enzyme; 5′ cloning site Esp3I (BsmBI) (destroyed during cloning); 3′ cloning site Esp3I (BsmBI) (destroyed during cloning)
  Sequencing primers: 5′ gacggtctcgcatcgaacagaaagtaatcgtattg; 3′ ctatggaaaaacgccagcaacg
How to cite: pMC059-HisMS2_PLP_NucPhos_pac was a gift from Paul Freemont (Addgene plasmid # 155039 ; http://n2t.net/addgene:155039 ; RRID:Addgene_155039)
